Addgene plasmid #112627: Gal4DB-NS3-VP64-p65_IRES_mCherry
Purpose: Encodes the drug-activated transcription factor Gal4DB-NS3-VP64-p65 along with IRES mCherry as a fluorescent marker.
Depositing lab: John Ngo. Depositing organization: Boston University Main Campus. Publication: Chemogenetic control of gene expression and cell signaling with antiviral drugs. Tague EP, Dotson HL, Tunney SN, Sloas DC, Ngo JT. Nat Methods. 2018 Jul;15(7):519-522. doi: 10.1038/s41592-018-0042-y. Epub 2018 Jul 2. PubMed 29967495.
Backbone
  Vector backbone: pcDNA3
  Backbone size w/o insert (bp): 5500
  Total vector size (bp): 9263
  Modifications to backbone: Hygromycin resistance
  Vector type: Mammalian Expression
  Selectable markers: Hygromycin
Growth in bacteria
  Bacterial resistance: Ampicillin, 100 μg/mL
  Growth temperature: 37°C
  Growth strain: DH5alpha
  Copy number: High Copy
Gene/Insert
  Gene/Insert name: Gal4DB-NS3-VP64-p65
  Species: S. cerevisiae (budding yeast)
  Insert size (bp): 3734
  Mutation: NS3 mutant T54A
  Promoter: CMV
  Tag / fusion protein: HA (C term on NS3); AU1 (N term on NS3); T7 (N term on NS3)
  Cloning method: Gibson Cloning
  Sequencing primers: 5′ CMV-Forward; 3′ BGH-Reverse
Resource information
  A portion of this plasmid was derived from a plasmid made by: NS3 was adapted from the Roger Tsien lab.
Terms and licenses: Academic/Nonprofit Terms; Industry Terms: Not Available to Industry
How to cite: Gal4DB-NS3-VP64-p65_IRES_mCherry was a gift from John Ngo (Addgene plasmid # 112627 ; http://n2t.net/addgene:112627 ; RRID:Addgene_112627)
