[The description below was written by a language model from this plasmid's Addgene catalogue record and pLannotate feature annotations shown in this document.]
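Description:
Gal4DB-NS3-VP64-p65_IRES_mCherry is a mammalian expression plasmid of about 9.3 kb built on a pcDNA3 backbone modified to carry hygromycin resistance. In E. coli it is maintained at high copy from a ColE1/pUC-type origin and selected with ampicillin through the AmpR (β-lactamase) cassette; an f1 origin is also present. For selection in mammalian cells, an SV40 enhancer/early promoter drives the HygR gene, followed by an SV40 polyadenylation signal. Small annotated fragments such as a bleomycin-resistance remnant, lac promoter/operator pieces and a truncated LTR hit appear to be backbone or cloning leftovers rather than functional parts.

The payload is a single CMV enhancer/promoter-driven transcript terminated by the bGH poly(A) signal. Its first open reading frame encodes a chimeric transcription factor. The yeast Gal4 DNA-binding domain, which recognises UAS sites, is joined to a hepatitis C virus NS3 protease domain carrying the T54A mutation, followed by the VP64 (tandem VP16 minimal activation motifs) and human RelA/p65 activation domains. The record lists T7 and AU1 epitope tags on the N-terminal side of NS3 and an HA tag on its C-terminal side. A picornavirus IRES downstream allows cap-independent translation of mCherry from the same mRNA, so red fluorescence marks cells expressing the factor.

The record describes the protein as a drug-activated transcription factor and links it to work on chemogenetic control with antiviral drugs. This implies that NS3 protease inhibitors regulate its activity, presumably by blocking protease self-cleavage that would otherwise separate the DNA-binding and activation domains, although the fields do not spell out this mechanism. It is intended for drug-controlled expression of Gal4/UAS-responsive reporters or transgenes in mammalian cells.
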