Features (pLannotate 1.2.2; 27 found; start..end, strand, type, name):
    476..1336    -  CDS            AmpR: β-lactamase; bla; confers resistance to ampicillin, carbenicillin, and related antibiotics
   1337..1441    -  promoter       AmpR promoter: bla
   1500..1552    -  misc_feature   bom (fragment): basis of mobility region from pBR322
   1707..2086    +  enhancer       CMV enhancer: human cytomegalovirus immediate early enhancer
   2087..2290    +  promoter       CMV promoter: human cytomegalovirus (CMV) immediate early promoter
   2286..2319    +  LTR            5' LTR (truncated) (fragment): truncated 5' long terminal repeat (LTR) from HIV-1
   2335..2353    +  promoter       T7 promoter: promoter for bacteriophage T7 RNA polymerase
   2395..2847    +  CDS            GAL4 (fragment): GAL4_YEAST - Experimental evidence at protein level: Swiss-Prot protein existence level 1. This protein is a positive regulator for the gene expression of the galactose-induced genes such as GAL1, GAL2, GAL7, GAL10, and MEL1 which code for the enzymes used to convert galactose to glucose. It recognizes a 17 base pair sequence in (5'-CGGRNNRCYNYNCNCCG-3') the upstream activating sequence (UAS-G) of these genes. From Saccharomyces cerevisiae (strain ATCC 204508 / S288c) (Baker's yeast).
   2851..2882    +  CDS            T7 tag (gene 10 leader) (fragment): leader peptide from bacteriophage T7 gene 10 promotes efficient translation in E. coli
   3025..3603    +  CDS            POLG_HCV77 (fragment): Experimental evidence at protein level: Swiss-Prot protein existence level 1. [RNA-directed RNA polymerase]: RNA-dependent RNA polymerase that performs primer-template recognition and RNA synthesis during viral replication. From Hepatitis C virus genotype 1a (isolate H77) (HCV).
   3787..3811    +  protein_bind   attB1: mutant version of attB; recombination site for the Gateway® BP reaction BP Clonase™
   3961..3977    +  CDS            VP96 (fragment): 6 tandem repeats of the minimal activation domain of herpes simplex virus VP16 (Cheng et al., 2013)
   4042..4821    +  CDS            RELA (fragment): TF65_HUMAN - Also known as NFKB3. Experimental evidence at protein level: Swiss-Prot protein existence level 1. NF-kappa-B is a pleiotropic transcription factor present in almost all cell types and is the endpoint of a series of signal transduction events that are initiated by a vast array of stimuli related to many biological processes such as inflammation, immunity, differentiation, cell growth, tumorigenesis and apoptosis. NF-kappa-B is a homo- or heterodimeric complex formed by the Rel-like domain- containing proteins RELA/p65, RELB, NFKB1/p105, NFKB1/p50, REL and NFKB2/p52. The heterodime
   5167..5415    +  ncRNA          IRES Picorna: Accession: RF00229 - Picornavirus internal ribosome entry site (IRES)
   5418..6125    +  CDS            mCherry: mCherry is a basic (constitutively fluorescent) red fluorescent protein published in 2004, derived from Discosoma sp.. It is reported to be a very rapidly-maturing monomer with low acid sensitivity.
   6166..6390    +  polyA_signal   bGH poly(A) signal: bovine growth hormone polyadenylation signal
   6394..6415    +  promoter       SV40 promoter (fragment): SV40 enhancer and early promoter
   6436..6864    +  rep_origin     f1 ori (sequence partly withheld): f1 bacteriophage origin of replication; arrow indicates direction of (+) strand synthesis
   6878..7207    +  promoter       SV40 promoter: SV40 enhancer and early promoter
   7256..8281    +  CDS            HygR: aminoglycoside phosphotransferase from E. coli; aph(4)-Ia; confers resistance to hygromycin
   8291..8416    +  CDS            ble (fragment): BLE_KLEPN - Experimental evidence at protein level: Swiss-Prot protein existence level 1. Binding protein with a strong affinity to the bleomycin family of antibiotics. Binds to CL990; an antimitotic-antibiotic compound. From Klebsiella pneumoniae.
   8411..8532    +  polyA_signal   SV40 poly(A) signal: SV40 polyadenylation signal
   8605..8621    -  protein_bind   lac operator: The lac repressor binds to the lac operator to inhibit transcription in E. coli. This inhibition can be relieved by adding lactose or isopropyl-β-D-thiogalactopyranoside (IPTG). lac repressor encoded by lacI
   8629..8659    -  promoter       lac promoter: promoter for the E. coli lac operon
   8674..8695    -  protein_bind   CAP binding site: CAP binding activates transcription in the presence of cAMP. E. coli catabolite activator protein
   8708..8800    -  CDS            lacI (fragment): lac repressor; lacI; The lac repressor binds to the lac operator to inhibit transcription in E. coli. This inhibition can be relieved by adding lactose or isopropyl-β-D-thiogalactopyranoside (IPTG).
   8983..305     -  rep_origin     ori (across the origin): high-copy-number ColE1/pMB1/pBR322/pUC origin of replication
>Addgene plasmid #112627 | Gal4DB-NS3-VP64-p65_IRES_mCherry | addgene full sequence | sequence record 216932 | Addgene NGS Result
GCGCCTTATCCGGTAACTATCGTCTTGAGTCCAACCCGGTAAGACACGACTTATCGCCACTGGCAGCAGC
CACTGGTAACAGGATTAGCAGAGCGAGGTATGTAGGCGGTGCTACAGAGTTCTTGAAGTGGTGGCCTAAC
TACGGCTACACTAGAAGAACAGTATTTGGTATCTGCGCTCTGCTGAAGCCAGTTACCTTCGGAAAAAGAG
TTGGTAGCTCTTGATCCGGCAAACAAACCACCGCTGGTAGCGGTGGTTTTTTTGTTTGCAAGCAGCAGAT
TACGCGCAGAAAAAAAGGATCTCAAGAAGATCCTTTGATCTTTTCTACGGGGTCTGACGCTCAGTGGAAC
GAAAACTCACGTTAAGGGATTTTGGTCATGAGATTATCAAAAAGGATCTTCACCTAGATCCTTTTAAATT
AAAAATGAAGTTTTAAATCAATCTAAAGTATATATGAGTAAACTTGGTCTGACAGTTACCAATGCTTAAT
CAGTGAGGCACCTATCTCAGCGATCTGTCTATTTCGTTCATCCATAGTTGCCTGACTCCCCGTCGTGTAG
ATAACTACGATACGGGAGGGCTTACCATCTGGCCCCAGTGCTGCAATGATACCGCGAGACCCACGCTCAC
CGGCTCCAGATTTATCAGCAATAAACCAGCCAGCCGGAAGGGCCGAGCGCAGAAGTGGTCCTGCAACTTT
ATCCGCCTCCATCCAGTCTATTAATTGTTGCCGGGAAGCTAGAGTAAGTAGTTCGCCAGTTAATAGTTTG
CGCAACGTTGTTGCCATTGCTACAGGCATCGTGGTGTCACGCTCGTCGTTTGGTATGGCTTCATTCAGCT
CCGGTTCCCAACGATCAAGGCGAGTTACATGATCCCCCATGTTGTGCAAAAAAGCGGTTAGCTCCTTCGG
TCCTCCGATCGTTGTCAGAAGTAAGTTGGCCGCAGTGTTATCACTCATGGTTATGGCAGCACTGCATAAT
TCTCTTACTGTCATGCCATCCGTAAGATGCTTTTCTGTGACTGGTGAGTACTCAACCAAGTCATTCTGAG
AATAGTGTATGCGGCGACCGAGTTGCTCTTGCCCGGCGTCAATACGGGATAATACCGCGCCACATAGCAG
AACTTTAAAAGTGCTCATCATTGGAAAACGTTCTTCGGGGCGAAAACTCTCAAGGATCTTACCGCTGTTG
AGATCCAGTTCGATGTAACCCACTCGTGCACCCAACTGATCTTCAGCATCTTTTACTTTCACCAGCGTTT
CTGGGTGAGCAAAAACAGGAAGGCAAAATGCCGCAAAAAAGGGAATAAGGGCGACACGGAAATGTTGAAT
ACTCATACTCTTCCTTTTTCAATATTATTGAAGCATTTATCAGGGTTATTGTCTCATGAGCGGATACATA
TTTGAATGTATTTAGAAAAATAAACAAATAGGGGTTCCGCGCACATTTCCCCGAAAAGTGCCACCTGACG
TCGACGGATCGGGAGATCTCCCGATCCCCTATGGTGCACTCTCAGTACAATCTGCTCTGATGCCGCATAG
TTAAGCCAGTATCTGCTCCCTGCTTGTGTGTTGGAGGTCGCTGAGTAGTGCGCGAGCAAAATTTAAGCTA
CAACAAGGCAAGGCTTGACCGACAATTGCATGAAGAATCTGCTTAGGGTTAGGCGTTTTGCGCTGCTTCG
CGATGTACGGGCCAGATATACGCGTTGACATTGATTATTGACTAGTTATTAATAGTAATCAATTACGGGG
TCATTAGTTCATAGCCCATATATGGAGTTCCGCGTTACATAACTTACGGTAAATGGCCCGCCTGGCTGAC
CGCCCAACGACCCCCGCCCATTGACGTCAATAATGACGTATGTTCCCATAGTAACGCCAATAGGGACTTT
CCATTGACGTCAATGGGTGGAGTATTTACGGTAAACTGCCCACTTGGCAGTACATCAAGTGTATCATATG
CCAAGTACGCCCCCTATTGACGTCAATGACGGTAAATGGCCCGCCTGGCATTATGCCCAGTACATGACCT
TATGGGACTTTCCTACTTGGCAGTACATCTACGTATTAGTCATCGCTATTACCATGGTGATGCGGTTTTG
GCAGTACATCAATGGGCGTGGATAGCGGTTTGACTCACGGGGATTTCCAAGTCTCCACCCCATTGACGTC
AATGGGAGTTTGTTTTGGCACCAAAATCAACGGGACTTTCCAAAATGTCGTAACAACTCCGCCCCATTGA
CGCAAATGGGCGGTAGGCGTGTACGGTGGGAGGTCTATATAAGCAGAGCTCTCTGGCTAACTAGAGAACC
CACTGCTTACTGGCTTATCGAAATTAATACGACTCACTATAGGGAGACCCAAGCTGGCTAGCGTTTAAAC
TTAAGCTTGCCACCATGAAGTTGCTGAGCAGCATAGAGCAAGCATGTGATATCTGCCGGTTGAAGAAGCT
GAAGTGTAGCAAGGAGAAGCCCAAGTGCGCCAAGTGTCTCAAGAATAATTGGGAGTGTAGGTATAGCCCC
AAGACCAAGCGAAGCCCGCTTACGAGAGCACACCTTACCGAGGTCGAGAGCCGCCTGGAAAGACTCGAAC
AACTTTTTCTTCTGATTTTCCCCAGGGAGGACCTGGACATGATCCTGAAGATGGACAGCCTCCAGGACAT
CAAAGCCCTTCTTACCGGGCTGTTCGTGCAGGACAACGTCAACAAGGATGCGGTGACCGACAGATTGGCG
AGCGTGGAGACGGACATGCCCTTGACCCTCAGACAACATAGGATCAGCGCGACAAGCTCATCTGAAGAAT
CTAGCAATAAGGGACAGCGACAGCTGACCGTTAGTGGGGCGTCTGCAGGCATGGCCAGCATGACTGGTGG
ACAGCAAATGGGGTCGACGGAGGACGTGGTGTGCTGCCACTCAATCTACGGCAAGAAGAAGGGTGATATC
GACACCTACCGATACATAGGCTCTTCCGGGACAGGCTGCGTGGTCATAGTGGGCAGGATCGTCTTGTCCG
GATCCGGCACTAGTGCGCCCATCACGGCGTACGCCCAGCAGACGAGAGGCCTCCTAGGGTGTATAATCAC
CAGCCTGACTGGCCGGGACAAAAACCAAGTGGAGGGTGAGGTCCAGATCGTGTCAACTGCTACCCAAACC
TTCCTGGCAACGTGCATCAATGGGGTATGCTGGGCAGTCTACCACGGGGCCGGAACGAGGACCATCGCAT
CACCCAAGGGTCCTGTCATCCAGATGTATACCAATGTGGACCAAGACCTTGTGGGCTGGCCCGCTCCTCA
AGGTTCCCGCTCATTGACACCCTGTACCTGCGGCTCCTCGGACCTTTACCTGGTCACGAGGCACGCCGAT
GTCATTCCCGTGCGCCGGCGAGGTGATAGCAGGGGTAGCCTGCTTTCGCCCCGGCCCATTTCCTACTTGA
AAGGCTCCTCGGGGGGTCCGCTGTTGTGCCCCGCGGGACACGCCGTGGGCCTATTCAGGGCCGCGGTGTG
CACCCGTGGAGTGGCTAAAGCGGTGGACTTTATCCCTGTGGAGAACCTAGAGACAACCATGAGATCCCCG
GTGTTCACGGACAACTCCTCTCCACCAGCAGTCACCCTGACGCACCCAATCACCAAAATCGATAGGGAGG
TTCTCTACCAGGAGTTCGATGAGATGGAAGAGTGCTCTCAGCACTATCCCTACGATGTGCCCGATTACGC
TGGCGCGTCGTCTGCATGCCCCAAGAAGAAGAGGAAGGTGTCGCCAGGGATCCGTCGACTTGACGCGTTG
ATATCAACAAGTTTGTACAAAAAAGCAGGCTACAAAGAGGCCAGCGGTTCCGGACGGGCTGACGCATTGG
ACGATTTTGATCTGGATATGCTGGGAAGTGACGCCCTCGATGATTTTGACCTTGACATGCTTGGTTCGGA
TGCCCTTGATGACTTTGACCTCGACATGCTCGGCAGTGACGCCCTTGATGATTTCGACCTGGACATGCTG
ATTAACTCTAGAAGTTCCGGATCTCCGAAAAAGAAACGCAAAGTTGGTAGCCAGTACCTGCCCGACACCG
ACGACCGGCACCGGATCGAGGAAAAGCGGAAGCGGACCTACGAGACATTCAAGAGCATCATGAAGAAGTC
CCCCTTCAGCGGCCCCACCGACCCTAGACCTCCACCTAGAAGAATCGCCGTGCCCAGCAGATCCAGCGCC
AGCGTGCCAAAACCTGCCCCCCAGCCTTACCCCTTCACCAGCAGCCTGAGCACCATCAACTACGACGAGT
TCCCTACCATGGTGTTCCCCAGCGGCCAGATCTCTCAGGCCTCTGCTCTGGCTCCAGCCCCTCCTCAGGT
GCTGCCTCAGGCTCCTGCTCCTGCACCAGCTCCAGCCATGGTGTCTGCACTGGCTCAGGCACCAGCACCC
GTGCCTGTGCTGGCTCCTGGACCTCCACAGGCTGTGGCTCCACCAGCCCCTAAACCTACACAGGCCGGCG
AGGGCACACTGTCTGAAGCTCTGCTGCAGCTGCAGTTCGACGACGAGGATCTGGGAGCCCTGCTGGGAAA
CAGCACCGATCCTGCCGTGTTCACCGACCTGGCCAGCGTGGACAACAGCGAGTTCCAGCAGCTGCTGAAC
CAGGGCATCCCTGTGGCCCCTCACACCACCGAGCCCATGCTGATGGAATACCCCGAGGCCATCACCCGGC
TCGTGACAGGCGCTCAGAGGCCTCCTGATCCAGCTCCTGCCCCTCTGGGAGCACCAGGCCTGCCTAATGG
ACTGCTGTCTGGCGACGAGGACTTCAGCTCTATCGCCGATATGGATTTCTCAGCCTTGCTGTGATCTAGA
GGGCCCGGTATTGCGGTACCCTTGTACGCCTGTTTTATACTCCCTTCCCGTAACTTAGACGCACAAAACC
AAGTTCAATAGAAGGGGGTACAAACCAGTACCACCACGAACAAGCACTTCTGTTTCCCCGGTGATGTCGT
ATAGACTGCTTGCGTGGTTGAAAGCGACGGATCCGTTATCCGCTTATGTACTTCGAGAAGCCCAGTACCA
CCTCGGAATCTTCGATGCGTTGCGCTCAGCACTCAACCCCAGAGTGTAGCTTAGGCTGATGAGTCTGGAC
ATCCCTCACCGGTGACGGTGGTCCAGGCTGCGTTGGCGGCCTACCTATGGCTAACGCCATGGGACGCTAG
TTGTGAACAAGGTGTGAAGAGCCTATTGAGCTACATAAGAATCCTCCGGCCCCTGAATGCGGCTAATCCC
AACCTCGGAGCAGGTGGTCACAAACCAGTGATTGGCCTGTCGTAACGCGCAAGTCCGTGGCGGAACCGAC
TACTTTGGGTGTCCGTGTTTCCTTTTATTTTATTGTGGCTGCTTATGGTGACAATCACAGATTGTTATCA
TAAAGCGAATTGGATAGGATCCGTACGATGGTGAGCAAGGGCGAGGAGGATAACATGGCCATCATCAAGG
AGTTCATGCGCTTCAAGGTGCACATGGAGGGCTCCGTGAACGGCCACGAGTTCGAGATCGAGGGCGAGGG
CGAGGGCCGCCCCTACGAGGGCACCCAGACCGCCAAGCTGAAGGTGACCAAGGGTGGCCCCCTGCCCTTC
GCCTGGGACATCCTGTCCCCTCAGTTCATGTACGGCTCCAAGGCCTACGTGAAGCACCCCGCCGACATCC
CCGACTACTTGAAGCTGTCCTTCCCCGAGGGCTTCAAGTGGGAGCGCGTGATGAACTTCGAGGACGGCGG
CGTGGTGACCGTGACCCAGGACTCCTCCCTGCAGGACGGCGAGTTCATCTACAAGGTGAAGCTGCGCGGC
ACCAACTTCCCCTCCGACGGCCCCGTAATGCAGAAGAAGACCATGGGCTGGGAGGCCTCCTCCGAGCGGA
TGTACCCCGAGGACGGCGCCCTGAAGGGCGAGATCAAGCAGAGGCTGAAGCTGAAGGACGGCGGCCACTA
CGACGCTGAGGTCAAGACCACCTACAAGGCCAAGAAGCCCGTGCAGCTGCCCGGCGCCTACAACGTCAAC
ATCAAGTTGGACATCACCTCCCACAACGAGGACTACACCATCGTGGAACAGTACGAACGCGCCGAGGGCC
GCCACTCCACCGGCGGCATGGACGAGCTGTACAAGTAATCTAGAGGGCCCGTTTAAACCCGCTGATCAGC
CTCGACTGTGCCTTCTAGTTGCCAGCCATCTGTTGTTTGCCCCTCCCCCGTGCCTTCCTTGACCCTGGAA
GGTGCCACTCCCACTGTCCTTTCCTAATAAAATGAGGAAATTGCATCGCATTGTCTGAGTAGGTGTCATT
CTATTCTGGGGGGTGGGGTGGGGCAGGACAGCAAGGGGGAGGATTGGGAAGACAATAGCAGGCATGCTGG
GGATGCGGTGGGCTCTATGGCTTCTGAGGCGGAAAGAACCAGCTGGGGCTCTAGGGGGTATCCCC
[124 nt withheld, positions 6436-6559]
C
[91 nt withheld, positions 6561-6651]
A
[49 nt withheld, positions 6653-6701]
CCTTTGACGTTGGAGTCCACGTTCTTT
[37 nt withheld, positions 6729-6765]
ACCCTATCTCGGTCTATTCTTTTGATTTATAAGGGATTTTGCCGATTTCGGCCTATTGGTTAAAAAATGA
GCTGATTTAACAAAAATTTAACGCGAATTAATTCTGTGGAATGTGTGTCAGTTAGGGTGTGGAAAGTCCC
CAGGCTCCCCAGCAGGCAGAAGTATGCAAAGCATGCATCTCAATTAGTCAGCAACCAGGTGTGGAAAGTC
CCCAGGCTCCCCAGCAGGCAGAAGTATGCAAAGCATGCATCTCAATTAGTCAGCAACCATAGTCCCGCCC
CTAACTCCGCCCATCCCGCCCCTAACTCCGCCCAGTTCCGCCCATTCTCCGCCCCATGGCTGACTAATTT
TTTTTATTTATGCAGAGGCCGAGGCCGCCTCTGCCTCTGAGCTATTCCAGAAGTAGTGAGGAGGCTTTTT
TGGAGGCCTAGGCTTTTGCAAAAAGCTCCCGGGAGCTTGTATATCCATTTTCGGATCTGATCAGCACGTG
ATGAAAAAGCCTGAACTCACCGCGACGTCTGTCGAGAAGTTTCTGATCGAAAAGTTCGACAGCGTCTCCG
ACCTGATGCAGCTCTCGGAGGGCGAAGAATCTCGTGCTTTCAGCTTCGATGTAGGAGGGCGTGGATATGT
CCTGCGGGTAAATAGCTGCGCCGATGGTTTCTACAAAGATCGTTATGTTTATCGGCACTTTGCATCGGCC
GCGCTCCCGATTCCGGAAGTGCTTGACATTGGGGAATTCAGCGAGAGCCTGACCTATTGCATCTCCCGCC
GTGCACAGGGTGTCACGTTGCAAGACCTGCCTGAAACCGAACTGCCCGCTGTTCTGCAGCCGGTCGCGGA
GGCCATGGATGCGATCGCTGCGGCCGATCTTAGCCAGACGAGCGGGTTCGGCCCATTCGGACCGCAAGGA
ATCGGTCAATACACTACATGGCGTGATTTCATATGCGCGATTGCTGATCCCCATGTGTATCACTGGCAAA
CTGTGATGGACGACACCGTCAGTGCGTCCGTCGCGCAGGCTCTCGATGAGCTGATGCTTTGGGCCGAGGA
CTGCCCCGAAGTCCGGCACCTCGTGCACGCGGATTTCGGCTCCAACAATGTCCTGACGGACAATGGCCGC
ATAACAGCGGTCATTGACTGGAGCGAGGCGATGTTCGGGGATTCCCAATACGAGGTCGCCAACATCTTCT
TCTGGAGGCCGTGGTTGGCTTGTATGGAGCAGCAGACGCGCTACTTCGAGCGGAGGCATCCGGAGCTTGC
AGGATCGCCGCGGCTCCGGGCGTATATGCTCCGCATTGGTCTTGACCAACTCTATCAGAGCTTGGTTGAC
GGCAATTTCGATGATGCAGCTTGGGCGCAGGGTCGATGCGACGCAATCGTCCGATCCGGAGCCGGGACTG
TCGGGCGTACACAAATCGCCCGCAGAAGCGCGGCCGTCTGGACCGATGGCTGTGTAGAAGTACTCGCCGA
TAGTGGAAACCGACGCCCCAGCACTCGTCCGAGGGCAAAGGAATAGCACGTGCTACGAGATTTCGATTCC
ACCGCCGCCTTCTATGAAAGGTTGGGCTTCGGAATCGTTTTCCGGGACGCCGGCTGGATGATCCTCCAGC
GCGGGGATCTCATGCTGGAGTTCTTCGCCCACCCCAACTTGTTTATTGCAGCTTATAATGGTTACAAATA
AAGCAATAGCATCACAAATTTCACAAATAAAGCATTTTTTTCACTGCATTCTAGTTGTGGTTTGTCCAAA
CTCATCAATGTATCTTATCATGTCTGTATACCGTCGACCTCTAGCTAGAGCTTGGCGTAATCATGGTCAT
AGCTGTTTCCTGTGTGAAATTGTTATCCGCTCACAATTCCACACAACATACGAGCCGGAAGCATAAAGTG
TAAAGCCTGGGGTGCCTAATGAGTGAGCTAACTCACATTAATTGCGTTGCGCTCACTGCCCGCTTTCCAG
TCGGGAAACCTGTCGTGCCAGCTGCATTAATGAATCGGCCAACGCGCGGGGAGAGGCGGTTTGCGTATTG
GGCGCTCTTCCGCTTCCTCGCTCACTGACTCGCTGCGCTCGGTCGTTCGGCTGCGGCGAGCGGTATCAGC
TCACTCAAAGGCGGTAATACGGTTATCCACAGAATCAGGGGATAACGCAGGAAAGAACATGTGAGCAAAA
GGCCAGCAAAAGGCCAGGAACCGTAAAAAGGCCGCGTTGCTGGCGTTTTTCCATAGGCTCCGCCCCCCTG
ACGAGCATCACAAAAATCGACGCTCAAGTCAGAGGTGGCGAAACCCGACAGGACTATAAAGATACCAGGC
GTTTCCCCCTGGAAGCTCCCTCGTGCGCTCTCCTGTTCCGACCCTGCCGCTTACCGGATACCTGTCCGCC
TTTCTCCCTTCGGGAAGCGTGGCGCTTTCTCATAGCTCACGCTGTAGGTATCTCAGTTCGGTGTAGGTCG
TTCGCTCCAAGCTGGGCTGTGTGCACGAACCCCCCGTTCAGCCCGACCGCT
